>Addgene plasmid #193642 | pCMV-dCas12a-A3B | addgene full sequence | sequence record 421940 | Addgene NGS Result
ATATGCCAAGTACGCCCCCTATTGACGTCAATGACGGTAAATGGCCCGCCTGGCATTATGCCCAGTACAT
GACCTTATGGGACTTTCCTACTTGGCAGTACATCTACGTATTAGTCATCGCTATTACCATGGTGATGCGG
TTTTGGCAGTACATCAATGGGCGTGGATAGCGGTTTGACTCACGGGGATTTCCAAGTCTCCACCCCATTG
ACGTCAATGGGAGTTTGTTTTGGCACCAAAATCAACGGGACTTTCCAAAATGTCGTAACAACTCCGCCCC
ATTGACGCAAATGGGCGGTAGGCGTGTACGGTGGGAGGTCTATATAAGCAGAGCTGGTTTAGTGAACCGT
CAGATCCGCTAGAGATCCGCGGCCGCTAATACGACTCACTATAGGGAGAGCCGCCACCATGAAACGGACA
GCCGACGGAAGCGAGTTCGAGTCACCAAAGAAGAAGCGGAAAGTCGACCCTGATACCTTCACCTTCAACT
TCAACAATGACCCACTGGTGCTGCGGAGAAGGCAGACCTACCTGTGCTATGAGGTGGAGAGACTGGACAA
TGGCACATGGGTGCTGATGGATCAGCACATGGGCTTTCTGTGCAACGAGGCCAAGAATCTGCTGTGCGGC
TTTTACGGCCGCCACGCAGAGCTGCGGTTCCTGGACCTGGTGCCATCCCTGCAGCTGGATCCCGCCCAGA
TCTATCGCGTGACCTGGTTTATCAGCTGGTCCCCATGCTTCTCTTGGGGATGTGCAGGAGAGGTGCGGGC
CTTTCTGCAGGAGAACACACACGTGCGCCTGCGGATCTTCGCCGCCAGAATCTACGACTATGATCCTCTG
TACAAGGAGGCCCTGCAGATGCTGAGGGACGCAGGAGCACAGGTGAGCATCATGACCTACGACGAGTTTG
AGTATTGCTGGGATACATTCGTGTATCGGCAGGGCTGTCCCTTCCAGCCTTGGGATGGCCTGGAGGAGCA
CTCTCAGGCCCTGAGCGGCAGACTGAGGGCCATCCTGCAGAACCAGGGCAATAGCGGCAGCGAGACTCCC
GGGACCTCAGAGTCCGCCACACCCGAAAGTATGTCAAAGCTGGAGAAATTCACCAACTGTTATAGCCTGT
CTAAGACCCTGCGCTTCAAGGCAATCCCAGTGGGCAAGACACAAGAGAACATTGACAACAAACGGCTCCT
GGTGGAGGATGAGAAGAGGGCTGAAGATTACAAGGGCGTTAAGAAGCTGCTGGATAGGTACTATCTGTCA
TTCATCAACGATGTCCTCCACAGTATCAAGCTGAAGAATCTGAACAATTACATTTCTCTGTTCCGGAAGA
AGACACGGACCGAGAAGGAGAACAAAGAGCTGGAGAATCTGGAGATCAACCTGAGGAAAGAAATAGCTAA
GGCTTTCAAAGGGAACGAGGGTTACAAGTCCCTGTTCAAGAAAGACATTATCGAGACTATTCTGCCTGAG
TTCCTGGACGATAAAGATGAGATCGCCCTCGTCAATTCCTTCAATGGGTTTACCACAGCCTTTACCGGCT
TCTTCGACAATAGAGAGAATATGTTCTCTGAAGAGGCCAAATCCACTAGCATCGCCTTTCGCTGCATAAA
CGAGAACCTGACTAGGTACATCAGCAATATGGACATCTTTGAGAAAGTCGATGCCATATTCGACAAACAT
GAGGTGCAGGAGATTAAGGAGAAGATCCTGAACTCAGATTACGATGTCGAAGATTTCTTCGAGGGAGAGT
TCTTCAACTTCGTGCTCACACAAGAGGGCATTGATGTGTACAATGCAATCATTGGAGGGTTCGTGACAGA
GAGTGGCGAGAAGATAAAGGGCCTGAACGAGTATATCAACCTCTACAACCAGAAAACCAAGCAGAAACTG
CCTAAGTTCAAGCCACTGTACAAACAAGTGCTCTCAGATAGGGAAAGCCTGAGCTTCTACGGTGAAGGGT
ATACATCAGATGAAGAAGTGCTCGAAGTGTTCCGCAACACCCTCAATAAGAACAGTGAAATCTTCTCTTC
AATCAAGAAGCTGGAGAAACTGTTCAAGAATTTCGATGAGTACTCCTCTGCCGGAATCTTTGTGAAGAAT
GGCCCTGCAATATCCACTATTAGCAAAGACATCTTTGGCGAGTGGAACGTTATCAGGGATAAGTGGAATG
CCGAGTACGATGATATTCATCTCAAGAAGAAAGCCGTGGTTACAGAGAAATACGAGGATGATAGACGCAA
GAGCTTTAAGAAGATTGGTAGCTTCTCTCTCGAACAGCTGCAGGAGTACGCCGACGCTGACCTGTCAGTC
GTGGAGAAACTCAAGGAGATCATAATCCAGAAGGTGGATGAAATCTACAAAGTGTATGGAAGCTCTGAGA
AACTCTTCGATGCAGACTTTGTTCTGGAGAAGAGTCTGAAGAAGAACGACGCAGTGGTTGCTATCATGAA
GGACCTGCTGGATTCTGTTAAGTCTTTCGAGAATTACATTAAGGCATTCTTTGGTGAAGGGAAGGAGACA
AATAGGGACGAGAGCTTCTATGGCGACTTTGTTCTGGCCTACGACATCCTCCTCAAGGTTGACCACATCT
ATGACGCTATACGGAATTACGTTACCCAGAAGCCCTATAGCAAAGACAAGTTCAAGCTGTATTTCCAGAA
TCCACAGTTTATGGGTGGGTGGGATAAAGACAAAGAAACAGATTACAGGGCCACTATCCTGCGGTACGGC
AGCAAATACTATCTGGCTATCATGGATAAGAAGTACGCCAAATGCCTCCAGAAGATCGACAAGGACGACG
TGAACGGTAACTACGAGAAGATCAATTACAAGCTCCTGCCAGGACCTAACAAGATGCTGCCCAAGGTGTT
CTTCTCCAAGAAATGGATGGCCTACTATAACCCAAGCGAGGACATTCAGAAGATATACAAGAATGGGACA
TTCAAGAAGGGCGATATGTTCAACCTCAACGACTGCCACAAGCTGATTGATTTCTTCAAGGATAGCATTT
CTCGCTATCCCAAGTGGTCTAATGCATACGATTTCAACTTCAGCGAGACTGAGAAGTACAAAGACATCGC
TGGCTTCTACCGGGAGGTGGAAGAGCAAGGCTATAAGGTGTCATTCGAATCCGCTTCTAAGAAGGAAGTG
GATAAGCTCGTGGAAGAGGGTAAGCTGTACATGTTCCAGATATACAACAAAGACTTCAGCGATAAGAGCC
ACGGCACTCCAAACCTCCATACTATGTATTTCAAGCTGCTGTTTGACGAGAACAACCACGGACAGATTAG
GCTGTCAGGAGGCGCAGAACTCTTCATGCGCAGAGCTTCACTGAAGAAGGAGGAACTCGTTGTCCACCCA
GCCAATAGCCCTATAGCCAATAAGAATCCAGACAATCCTAAGAAAACCACTACTCTGTCTTACGATGTGT
ATAAGGATAAGAGATTCTCTGAAGATCAGTACGAACTGCACATACCCATTGCCATTAACAAGTGCCCTAA
GAACATCTTCAAGATTAACACAGAGGTTAGAGTGCTCCTGAAACACGACGATAACCCTTATGTTATAGGC
ATTGCTCGCGGAGAGAGAAACCTGCTGTACATCGTCGTGGTGGACGGCAAAGGCAACATCGTGGAACAGT
ACAGTCTCAATGAAATCATTAACAATTTCAACGGAATCCGCATTAAGACCGACTACCATTCTCTCCTCGA
CAAGAAGGAGAAAGAAAGGTTCGAAGCAAGACAGAATTGGACAAGTATAGAGAATATCAAAGAACTGAAG
GCTGGGTACATCTCTCAGGTTGTGCACAAGATATGTGAGCTGGTGGAGAAGTACGACGCTGTTATCGCCC
TCGCGGACCTGAATAGCGGCTTCAAGAACTCCAGGGTGAAGGTGGAGAAGCAGGTGTATCAGAAGTTCGA
GAAGATGCTGATCGACAAGCTCAACTATATGGTGGACAAGAAATCCAATCCTTGCGCTACTGGTGGAGCC
CTGAAGGGCTATCAAATCACCAATAAGTTCGAATCTTTCAAGTCTATGAGCACCCAGAATGGCTTCATCT
TCTACATACCCGCATGGCTGACATCCAAGATTGATCCCTCTACCGGATTTGTTAATCTGCTCAAGACTAA
GTACACCTCTATTGCTGACTCAAAGAAGTTCATATCATCATTTGACCGCATCATGTACGTGCCAGAAGAG
GACCTGTTCGAGTTTGCCCTGGATTACAAGAATTTCTCTCGGACTGACGCCGACTACATCAAGAAGTGGA
AGCTCTACTCTTATGGTAATCGGATTCGCATATTCCGCAATCCCAAGAAGAATAACGTGTTCGATTGGGA
GGAAGTTTGCCTCACCAGCGCTTACAAGGAGCTGTTCAATAAGTATGGGATTAACTACCAGCAGGGCGAC
ATAAGAGCCCTGCTGTGCGAACAATCTGATAAGGCATTCTATTCCTCTTTCATGGCACTGATGTCACTGA
TGCTGCAAATGCGCAATTCCATCACCGGAAGAACAGACGTGGCCTTTCTGATCTCTCCTGTCAAGAACTC
AGATGGCATCTTCTACGATTCCCGCAACTATGAAGCACAGGAGAATGCTATCCTGCCTAAGAATGCCGAT
GCAAATGGAGCCTATAACATCGCCAGAAAGGTCCTCTGGGCCATAGGACAATTCAAGAAAGCTGAAGATG
AGAAGCTGGACAAGGTGAAGATCGCCATTTCAAACAAAGAGTGGCTCGAATATGCTCAGACCTCAGTGAA
GCATGGATCACCCAAGAAGAAACGGAAAGTGTCTGGTGGTTCTACTAATCTGTCAGATATTATTGAAAAG
GAGACCGGTAAGCAACTGGTTATCCAGGAATCCATCCTCATGCTCCCAGAGGAGGTGGAAGAAGTCATTG
GGAACAAGCCGGAAAGCGATATACTCGTGCACACCGCCTACGACGAGAGCACCGACGAGAATGTCATGCT
TCTGACTAGCGACGCCCCTGAATACAAGCCTTGGGCTCTGGTCATACAGGATAGCAACGGTGAGAACAAG
ATTAAGATGCTCTCTGGTGGTTCTCCCAAGAAGAAGAGGAAAGTCGGGCCCGAGGGCAGAGGAAGTCTGC
TAACATGCGGTGACGTCGAGGAGAATCCTGGCCCAACTAATCTGTCAGATATTATTGAAAAGGAGACCGG
TAAGCAACTGGTTATCCAGGAATCCATCCTCATGCTCCCAGAGGAGGTGGAAGAAGTCATTGGGAACAAG
CCGGAAAGCGATATACTCGTGCACACCGCCTACGACGAGAGCACCGACGAGAATGTCATGCTTCTGACTA
GCGACGCCCCTGAATACAAGCCTTGGGCTCTGGTCATACAGGATAGCAACGGTGAGAACAAGATTAAGAT
GCTCCCCAAGAAGAAGAGGAAAGTCGCTACTAACTTCAGCCTGCTGAAGCAGGCTGGAGACGTGGAGGAG
AACCCTGGACCTACCAACCTGTCCGATATCATTGAGAAAGAGACCGGCAAACAGCTGGTGATCCAGGAGA
GCATCCTGATGCTGCCCGAAGAGGTGGAGGAAGTGATCGGCAACAAGCCCGAGTCCGACATCCTGGTGCA
CACAGCCTATGATGAATCCACCGACGAGAACGTGATGCTGCTGACCTCCGATGCTCCCGAGTATAAACCC
TGGGCACTGGTGATCCAGGACTCTAATGGAGAGAACAAGATCAAGATGCTGCCCAAGAAGAAGAGGAAAG
TCGAAGGACGGGGCTCCCTCCTGACCTGTGGCGATGTGGAAGAGAACCCCGGCCCCACAAACCTCAGTGA
CATTATCGAGAAGGAAACAGGAAAACAGCTCGTCATTCAAGAATCTATTCTTATGTTGCCTGAGGAAGTC
GAAGAGGTTATTGGCAATAAACCTGAATCTGATATTCTTGTCCATACCGCTTACGATGAGTCCACAGATG
AAAATGTTATGCTGCTCACATCTGACGCACCAGAGTACAAACCATGGGCGCTCGTTATTCAAGATTCCAA
CGGCGAAAACAAAATCAAAATGCTTTCTGGTGGTTCTCCTAAAAAAAAAAGAAAGGTGGGCTCGGGCCAG
TGTACTAATTATGCTCTCTTGAAATTGGCTGGAGATGTTGAGAGCAACCCAGGTCCCGTGAGCAAGGGCG
AGGAGCTGTTCACCGGGGTGGTGCCCATCCTGGTCGAGCTGGACGGCGACGTAAACGGCCACAAGTTCAG
CGTGTCCGGCGAGGGCGAGGGCGATGCCACCTACGGCAAGCTGACCCTGAAGTTCATCTGCACCACCGGC
AAGCTGCCCGTGCCCTGGCCCACCCTCGTGACCACCCTGACCTACGGCGTGCAGTGCTTCAGCCGCTACC
CCGACCACATGAAGCAGCACGACTTCTTCAAGTCCGCCATGCCCGAAGGCTACGTCCAGGAGCGCACCAT
CTTCTTCAAGGACGACGGCAACTACAAGACCCGCGCCGAGGTGAAGTTCGAGGGCGACACCCTGGTGAAC
CGCATCGAGCTGAAGGGCATCGACTTCAAGGAGGACGGCAACATCCTGGGGCACAAGCTGGAGTACAACT
ACAACAGCCACAACGTCTATATCATGGCCGACAAGCAGAAGAACGGCATCAAGGTGAACTTCAAGATCCG
CCACAACATCGAGGACGGCAGCGTGCAGCTCGCCGACCACTACCAGCAGAACACCCCCATCGGCGACGGC
CCCGTGCTGCTGCCCGACAACCACTACCTGAGCACCCAGTCCGCCCTGAGCAAAGACCCCAACGAGAAGC
GCGATCACATGGTCCTGCTGGAGTTCGTGACCGCCGCCGGGATCACTCTCGGCATGGACGAGCTGTACAA
GTAAATCATCACCATCACCATTGAGTTTAAACCCGCTGATCAGCCTCGACTGTGCCTTCTAGTTGCCAGC
CATCTGTTGTTTGCCCCTCCCCCGTGCCTTCCTTGACCCTGGAAGGTGCCACTCCCACTGTCCTTTCCTA
ATAAAATGAGGAAATTGCATCGCATTGTCTGAGTAGGTGTCATTCTATTCTGGGGGGTGGGGTGGGGCAG
GACAGCAAGGGGGAGGATTGGGAAGACAATAGCAGGCATGCTGGGGATGCGGTGGGCTCTATGGCTTCTG
AGGCGGAAAGAACCAGCTGGGGCTCGATACCGTCGACCTCTAGCTAGAGCTTGGCGTAATCATGGTCATA
GCTGTTTCCTGTGTGAAATTGTTATCCGCTCACAATTCCACACAACATACGAGCCGGAAGCATAAAGTGT
AAAGCCTAGGGTGCCTAATGAGTGAGCTAACTCACATTAATTGCGTTGCGCTCACTGCCCGCTTTCCAGT
CGGGAAACCTGTCGTGCCAGCTGCATTAATGAATCGGCCAACGCGCGGGAAGAGGCGGTTTGCGTATTGG
GCGCTCTTCCGCTTCCTCGCTCACTGACTCGCTGCGCTCGGTCGTTCGGCTGCGGCGAGCGGTATCAGCT
CACTCAAAGGCGGTAATACGGTTATCCACAGAATCAGGGGATAACGCAGGAAAGAACATGTGAGCAAAAG
GCCAGCAAAAGGCCAGGAACCGTAAAAAGGCCGCGTTGCTGGCGTTTTTCCATAGGCTCCGCCCCCCTGA
CGAGCATCACAAAAATCGACGCTCAAGTCAGAGGTGGCGAAACCCGACAGGACTATAAAGATACCAGGCG
TTTCCCCCTGGAAGCTCCCTCGTGCGCTCTCCTGTTCCGACCCTGCCGCTTACCGGATACCTGTCCGCCT
TTCTCCCTTCGGGAAGCGTGGCGCTTTCTCATAGCTCACGCTGTAGGTATCTCAGTTCGGTGTAGGTCGT
TCGCTCCAAGCTGGGCTGTGTGCACGAACCCCCCGTTCAGCCCGACCGCTGCGCCTTATCCGGTAACTAT
CGTCTTGAGTCCAACCCGGTAAGACACGACTTATCGCCACTGGCAGCAGCCACTGGTAACAGGATTAGCA
GAGCGAGGTATGTAGGCGGTGCTACAGAGTTCTTGAAGTGGTGGCCTAACTACGGCTACACTAGAAGAAC
AGTATTTGGTATCTGCGCTCTGCTGAAGCCAGTTACCTTCGGAAAAAGAGTTGGTAGCTCTTGATCCGGC
AAACAAACCACCGCTGGTAGCGGTGGTTTTTTTGTTTGCAAGCAGCAGATTACGCGCAGAAAAAAAGGAT
CTCAAGAAGATCCTTTGATCTTTTCTACGGGGTCTGACGCTCAGTGGAACGAAAACTCACGTTAAGGGAT
TTTGGTCATGAGATTATCAAAAAGGATCTTCACCTAGATCCTTTTAAATTAAAAATGAAGTTTTAAATCA
ATCTAAAGTATATATGAGTAAACTTGGTCTGACAGTTACCAATGCTTAATCAGTGAGGCACCTATCTCAG
CGATCTGTCTATTTCGTTCATCCATAGTTGCCTGACTCCCCGTCGTGTAGATAACTACGATACGGGAGGG
CTTACCATCTGGCCCCAGTGCTGCAATGATACCGCGAGACCCACGCTCACCGGCTCCAGATTTATCAGCA
ATAAACCAGCCAGCCGGAAGGGCCGAGCGCAGAAGTGGTCCTGCAACTTTATCCGCCTCCATCCAGTCTA
TTAATTGTTGCCGGGAAGCTAGAGTAAGTAGTTCGCCAGTTAATAGTTTGCGCAACGTTGTTGCCATTGC
TACAGGCATCGTGGTGTCACGCTCGTCGTTTGGTATGGCTTCATTCAGCTCCGGTTCCCAACGATCAAGG
CGAGTTACATGATCCCCCATGTTGTGCAAAAAAGCGGTTAGCTCCTTCGGTCCTCCGATCGTTGTCAGAA
GTAAGTTGGCCGCAGTGTTATCACTCATGGTTATGGCAGCACTGCATAATTCTCTTACTGTCATGCCATC
CGTAAGATGCTTTTCTGTGACTGGTGAGTACTCAACCAAGTCATTCTGAGAATAGTGTATGCGGCGACCG
AGTTGCTCTTGCCCGGCGTCAATACGGGATAATACCGCGCCACATAGCAGAACTTTAAAAGTGCTCATCA
TTGGAAAACGTTCTTCGGGGCGAAAACTCTCAAGGATCTTACCGCTGTTGAGATCCAGTTCGATGTAACC
CACTCGTGCACCCAACTGATCTTCAGCATCTTTTACTTTCACCAGCGTTTCTGGGTGAGCAAAAACAGGA
AGGCAAAATGCCGCAAAAAAGGGAATAAGGGCGACACGGAAATGTTGAATACTCATACTCTTCCTTTTTC
AATATTATTGAAGCATTTATCAGGGTTATTGTCTCATGAGCGGATACATATTTGAATGTATTTAGAAAAA
TAAACAAATAGGGGTTCCGCGCACATTTCCCCGAAAAGTGCCACCTGACGTCGACGGATCGGGAGATCGA
TCTCCCGATCCCCTAGGGTCGACTCTCAGTACAATCTGCTCTGATGCCGCATAGTTAAGCCAGTATCTGC
TCCCTGCTTGTGTGTTGGAGGTCGCTGAGTAGTGCGCGAGCAAAATTTAAGCTACAACAAGGCAAGGCTT
GACCGACAATTGCATGAAGAATCTGCTTAGGGTTAGGCGTTTTGCGCTGCTTCGCGATGTACGGGCCAGA
TATACGCGTTGACATTGATTATTGACTAGTTATTAATAGTAATCAATTACGGGGTCATTAGTTCATAGCC
CATATATGGAGTTCCGCGTTACATAACTTACGGTAAATGGCCCGCCTGGCTGACCGCCCAACGACCCCCG
CCCATTGACGTCAATAATGACGTATGTTCCCATAGTAACGCCAATAGGGACTTTCCATTGACGTCAATGG
GTGGAGTATTTACGGTAAACTGCCCACTTGGCAGTACATCAAGTGTATC
Features (pLannotate 1.2.2; 19 found; start..end, strand, type, name):
    132..335     +  promoter       CMV promoter: human cytomegalovirus (CMV) immediate early promoter
    377..395     +  promoter       T7 promoter: promoter for bacteriophage T7 RNA polymerase
    466..1032    +  CDS            APOBEC3A (fragment): ABC3A_HUMAN - Experimental evidence at protein level: Swiss-Prot protein existence level 1. DNA deaminase (cytidine deaminase) with restriction activity against viruses, foreign DNA and mobility of retrotransposons. Exhibits antiviral activity against adeno-associated virus (AAV) and human T- cell leukemia virus type 1 (HTLV-1) and may inhibit the mobility of LTR and non-LTR retrotransposons. Selectively targets single-stranded DNA and can deaminate both methylcytosine and cytosine in foreign DNA. Can induce somatic hypermutation in the nuclear and mitochondrial DNA. May also play a role in th
   1032..1080    +  CDS            ABE(7.10) (fragment): adenine base editor comprising wild-type E. coli TadA fused to the evolved TadA*(7.10) mutant (Gaudelli et al., 2017)
   5797..6045    +  CDS            UGI: UNGI_BPPB2 - Experimental evidence at protein level: Swiss-Prot protein existence level 1. This protein binds specifically and reversibly to the host uracil-DNA glycosylase, preventing removal of uracil residues from PBS2 DNA by the host uracil-excision repair system. From Bacillus phage PBS2 (Bacteriophage PBS2).
   6088..6147    +  CDS            E2A: 2A peptide from equine rhinitis A virus polyprotein Eukaryotic ribosomes fail to insert a peptide bond between the Gly and Pro residues, yielding separate polypeptides.
   6148..6864    +  CDS            EGFP: the original enhanced GFP (Yang et al., 1996) mammalian codon-optimized
   6910..7134    +  polyA_signal   bGH poly(A) signal: bovine growth hormone polyadenylation signal
   7138..7159    +  promoter       SV40 promoter (fragment): SV40 enhancer and early promoter
   7164..7180    +  misc_feature   MCS (fragment): pBluescript multiple cloning site
   7229..7245    -  protein_bind   lac operator: The lac repressor binds to the lac operator to inhibit transcription in E. coli. This inhibition can be relieved by adding lactose or isopropyl-β-D-thiogalactopyranoside (IPTG). lac repressor encoded by lacI
   7253..7283    -  promoter       lac promoter: promoter for the E. coli lac operon
   7298..7319    -  protein_bind   CAP binding site: CAP binding activates transcription in the presence of cAMP. E. coli catabolite activator protein
   7332..7424    -  CDS            lacI (fragment): lac repressor; lacI; The lac repressor binds to the lac operator to inhibit transcription in E. coli. This inhibition can be relieved by adding lactose or isopropyl-β-D-thiogalactopyranoside (IPTG).
   7607..8195    -  rep_origin     ori: high-copy-number ColE1/pMB1/pBR322/pUC origin of replication
   8366..9226    -  CDS            AmpR: β-lactamase; bla; confers resistance to ampicillin, carbenicillin, and related antibiotics
   9227..9331    -  promoter       AmpR promoter: bla
   9402..9446    -  misc_feature   bom (fragment): basis of mobility region from pBR322
   9601..131     +  enhancer       CMV enhancer (across the origin): human cytomegalovirus immediate early enhancer
