[The description below was written by a language model from this plasmid's Addgene catalogue record and pLannotate feature annotations shown in this document.]
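Description:
pCMV-dCas12a-A3B is a high-copy mammalian expression plasmid of about 9.8 kb, built on a pCMV backbone, that produces a Cas12a-based cytosine base editor together with a separate EGFP marker. In E. coli it replicates from a ColE1/pUC-type origin and is selected with ampicillin through the β-lactamase gene and its own promoter. Remnants of a lac promoter/operator region and fragments of lacI, bom and an SV40 promoter are backbone leftovers. The feature table shows no mammalian selection marker, which suggests transient use.

The payload is a single transcription unit driven by the human CMV immediate-early enhancer and promoter, with a T7 promoter just downstream, and terminated by the bovine growth hormone polyadenylation signal. The reading frame opens with a cytidine deaminase domain. The automated annotation labels it an APOBEC3A fragment, but the catalogue entry identifies it as human APOBEC3B, and the label probably reflects the similarity between these related deaminases. A short stretch matched to ABE7.10 follows and is probably a shared linker rather than an adenine deaminase. The long unannotated span after it (roughly 4.7 kb) presumably holds the catalytically dead Lachnospiraceae Cas12a (dLbCas12a) named in the record, although the feature table does not annotate it. Next comes a uracil glycosylase inhibitor (UGI) from phage PBS2, which blocks excision of the uracil formed by deamination and so favours C-to-T outcomes. An E2A ribosome-skipping peptide then links EGFP, so the fluorescent protein is released unfused and reports which cells express the editor.

The plasmid is intended for cytosine base editing in mammalian cells. No crRNA expression cassette is annotated, so the guide is presumably supplied from another construct.
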