Addgene plasmid #193642: pCMV-dCas12a-A3B
Purpose: Expression of base editor dCas12a-A3B in mammalian cells for base editing, along with non-fused EGFP fluorescence
Depositing lab: Liangxue Lai. Publication: Multiplexed base editing through Cas12a variant-mediated cytosine and adenine base editors. Chen F, Lian M, Ma B, Gou S, Luo X, Yang K, Shi H, Xie J, Ge W, Ouyang Z, Lai C, Li N, Zhang Q, Jin Q, Liang Y, Chen T, Wang J, Zhao X, Li L, Yu M, Ye Y, Wang K, Wu H, Lai L. Commun Biol. 2022 Nov 2;5(1):1163. doi: 10.1038/s42003-022-04152-8. PubMed 36323848.
Backbone
  Vector backbone: pCMV
  Vector type: Mammalian Expression
Growth in bacteria
  Bacterial resistance: Ampicillin, 100 μg/mL
  Growth temperature: 37°C
  Growth strain: DH5alpha
  Copy number: High Copy
Gene/Insert
  Gene/Insert name: dLbCas12a-hA3B, EGFP
  Species: Synthetic
  Promoter: CMV
  Cloning method: Unknown
  Sequencing primers: 5′ CMV
Terms and licenses: Academic/Nonprofit Terms; Industry Terms: Not Available to Industry
How to cite: pCMV-dCas12a-A3B was a gift from Liangxue Lai (Addgene plasmid # 193642 ; http://n2t.net/addgene:193642 ; RRID:Addgene_193642)
